>Addgene plasmid #38772 | pmECFP-1 | depositor full sequence | sequence record 48799 | pmECFP-1 sequence 4151 bps
TAGTTATTACTAGCGCTACCGGACTCAGATCTCGAGCTCAAGCTTCGAATTCTGCAGTCGACGGTACCGC
GGGCCCGGGATCCACCGGTCGCCACCATGGTGAGCAAGGGCGAGGAGCTGTTCACCGGGGTGGTGCCCAT
CCTGGTCGAGCTGGACGGCGACGTAAACGGCCACAAGTTCAGCGTGTCCGGCGAGGGCGAGGGCGATGCC
ACCTACGGCAAGCTGACCCTGAAGTTCATCTGCACCACCGGCAAGCTGCCCGTGCCCTGGCCCACCCTCG
TGACCACCCTGACCTGGGGCGTGCAGTGCTTCAGCCGCTACCCCGACCACATGAAGCAGCACGACTTCTT
CAAGTCCGCCATGCCCGAAGGCTACGTCCAGGAGCGCACCATCTTCTTCAAGGACGACGGCAACTACAAG
ACCCGCGCCGAGGTGAAGTTCGAGGGCGACACCCTGGTGAACCGCATCGAGCTGAAGGGCATCGACTTCA
AGGAGGACGGCAACATCCTGGGGCACAAGCTGGAGTACAACTACATCAGCCACAACGTCTATATCACCGC
CGACAAGCAGAAGAACGGCATCAAGGCCAACTTCAAGATCCGCCACAACATCGAGGACGGCAGCGTGCAG
CTCGCCGACCACTACCAGCAGAACACCCCCATCGGCGACGGCCCCGTGCTGCTGCCCGACAACCACTACC
TGAGCACCCAGTCCAAGCTGAGCAAAGACCCCAACGAGAAGCGCGATCACATGGTCCTGCTGGAGTTCGT
GACCGCCGCCGGGATCACTCTCGGCATGGACGAGCTGTACAAGTAAAGCGGCCGCGACTCTAGATCATAA
TCAGCCATACCACATTTGTAGAGGTTTTACTTGCTTTAAAAAACCTCCCACACCTCCCCCTGAACCTGAA
ACATAAAATGAATGCAATTGTTGTTGTTAACTTGTTTATTGCAGCTTATAATGGTTACAAATAAAGCAAT
AGCATCACAAATTTCACAAATAAAGCATTTTTTTCACTGCATTCTAGTTGTGGTTTGTCCAAACTCATCA
ATGTATCTTAAGGCGTAAATTGTAAGCGTTAATATTTTGTTAAAATTCGCGTTAAATTTTTGTTAAATCA
GCTCATTTTTTAACCAATAGGCCGAAATCGGCAAAATCCCTTATAAATCAAAAGAATAGACCGAGATAGG
GT
[37 nt withheld, positions 1193-1229]
AAAGAACGTGGACTCCAACGTCAAAGG
[49 nt withheld, positions 1257-1305]
T
[91 nt withheld, positions 1307-1397]
G
[124 nt withheld, positions 1399-1522]
CAGGTGGCACTTTTCGGGGAAATGTGCGCGGAACCCCTATTTGTTTATTTTTCTAAATACATTCAAATAT
GTATCCGCTCATGAGACAATAACCCTGATAAATGCTTCAATAATATTGAAAAAGGAAGAGTCCTGAGGCG
GAAAGAACCAGCTGTGGAATGTGTGTCAGTTAGGGTGTGGAAAGTCCCCAGGCTCCCCAGCAGGCAGAAG
TATGCAAAGCATGCATCTCAATTAGTCAGCAACCAGGTGTGGAAAGTCCCCAGGCTCCCCAGCAGGCAGA
AGTATGCAAAGCATGCATCTCAATTAGTCAGCAACCATAGTCCCGCCCCTAACTCCGCCCATCCCGCCCC
TAACTCCGCCCAGTTCCGCCCATTCTCCGCCCCATGGCTGACTAATTTTTTTTATTTATGCAGAGGCCGA
GGCCGCCTCGGCCTCTGAGCTATTCCAGAAGTAGTGAGGAGGCTTTTTTGGAGGCCTAGGCTTTTGCAAA
GATCGATCAAGAGACAGGATGAGGATCGTTTCGCATGATTGAACAAGATGGATTGCACGCAGGTTCTCCG
GCCGCTTGGGTGGAGAGGCTATTCGGCTATGACTGGGCACAACAGACAATCGGCTGCTCTGATGCCGCCG
TGTTCCGGCTGTCAGCGCAGGGGCGCCCGGTTCTTTTTGTCAAGACCGACCTGTCCGGTGCCCTGAATGA
ACTGCAAGACGAGGCAGCGCGGCTATCGTGGCTGGCCACGACGGGCGTTCCTTGCGCAGCTGTGCTCGAC
GTTGTCACTGAAGCGGGAAGGGACTGGCTGCTATTGGGCGAAGTGCCGGGGCAGGATCTCCTGTCATCTC
ACCTTGCTCCTGCCGAGAAAGTATCCATCATGGCTGATGCAATGCGGCGGCTGCATACGCTTGATCCGGC
TACCTGCCCATTCGACCACCAAGCGAAACATCGCATCGAGCGAGCACGTACTCGGATGGAAGCCGGTCTT
GTCGATCAGGATGATCTGGACGAAGAGCATCAGGGGCTCGCGCCAGCCGAACTGTTCGCCAGGCTCAAGG
CGAGCATGCCCGACGGCGAGGATCTCGTCGTGACCCATGGCGATGCCTGCTTGCCGAATATCATGGTGGA
AAATGGCCGCTTTTCTGGATTCATCGACTGTGGCCGGCTGGGTGTGGCGGACCGCTATCAGGACATAGCG
TTGGCTACCCGTGATATTGCTGAAGAGCTTGGCGGCGAATGGGCTGACCGCTTCCTCGTGCTTTACGGTA
TCGCCGCTCCCGATTCGCAGCGCATCGCCTTCTATCGCCTTCTTGACGAGTTCTTCTGAGCGGGACTCTG
GGGTTCGAAATGACCGACCAAGCGACGCCCAACCTGCCATCACGAGATTTCGATTCCACCGCCGCCTTCT
ATGAAAGGTTGGGCTTCGGAATCGTTTTCCGGGACGCCGGCTGGATGATCCTCCAGCGCGGGGATCTCAT
GCTGGAGTTCTTCGCCCACCCTAGGGGGAGGCTAACTGAAACACGGAAGGAGACAATACCGGAAGGAACC
CGCGCTATGACGGCAATAAAAAGACAGAATAAAACGCACGGTGTTGGGTCGTTTGTTCATAAACGCGGGG
TTCGGTCCCAGGGCTGGCACTCTGTCGATACCCCACCGAGACCCCATTGGGGCCAATACGCCCGCGTTTC
TTCCTTTTCCCCACCCCACCCCCCAAGTTCGGGTGAAGGCCCAGGGCTCGCAGCCAACGTCGGGGCGGCA
GGCCCTGCCATAGCCTCAGGTTACTCATATATACTTTAGATTGATTTAAAACTTCATTTTTAATTTAAAA
GGATCTAGGTGAAGATCCTTTTTGATAATCTCATGACCAAAATCCCTTAACGTGAGTTTTCGTTCCACTG
AGCGTCAGACCCCGTAGAAAAGATCAAAGGATCTTCTTGAGATCCTTTTTTTCTGCGCGTAATCTGCTGC
TTGCAAACAAAAAAACCACCGCTACCAGCGGTGGTTTGTTTGCCGGATCAAGAGCTACCAACTCTTTTTC
CGAAGGTAACTGGCTTCAGCAGAGCGCAGATACCAAATACTGTCCTTCTAGTGTAGCCGTAGTTAGGCCA
CCACTTCAAGAACTCTGTAGCACCGCCTACATACCTCGCTCTGCTAATCCTGTTACCAGTGGCTGCTGCC
AGTGGCGATAAGTCGTGTCTTACCGGGTTGGACTCAAGACGATAGTTACCGGATAAGGCGCAGCGGTCGG
GCTGAACGGGGGGTTCGTGCACACAGCCCAGCTTGGAGCGAACGACCTACACCGAACTGAGATACCTACA
GCGTGAGCTATGAGAAAGCGCCACGCTTCCCGAAGGGAGAAAGGCGGACAGGTATCCGGTAAGCGGCAGG
GTCGGAACAGGAGAGCGCACGAGGGAGCTTCCAGGGGGAAACGCCTGGTATCTTTATAGTCCTGTCGGGT
TTCGCCACCTCTGACTTGAGCGTCGATTTTTGTGATGCTCGTCAGGGGGGCGGAGCCTATGGAAAAACGC
CAGCAACGCGGCCTTTTTACGGTTCCTGGCCTTTTGCTGGCCTTTTGCTCACATGTTCTTTCCTGCGTTA
TCCCCTGATTCTGTGGATAACCGTATTACCGCCATGCAT
Features (pLannotate 1.2.2; 12 found; start..end, strand, type, name):
     12..89      +  misc_feature   MCS: multiple cloning site
     97..816     +  CDS            mECFP: enhanced CFP with monomerizing A206K mutation (Zacharias et al., 2002) mammalian codon-optimized
    833..916     +  CDS            large T antigen (fragment): large T antigen from SV40 (simian virus 40)
    939..1060    +  polyA_signal   SV40 poly(A) signal: SV40 polyadenylation signal
   1094..1522    -  rep_origin     f1 ori (sequence partly withheld): f1 bacteriophage origin of replication; arrow indicates direction of (+) strand synthesis
   1549..1653    +  promoter       AmpR promoter: bla
   1655..2012    +  promoter       SV40 promoter: SV40 enhancer and early promoter
   2047..2841    +  CDS            NeoR/KanR: aminoglycoside phosphotransferase from Tn5; aph(3')-II (or nptII); confers resistance to neomycin, kanamycin, and G418 (Geneticin®)
   2862..3014    +  CDS            ble (fragment): BLE_KLEPN - Experimental evidence at protein level: Swiss-Prot protein existence level 1. Binding protein with a strong affinity to the bleomycin family of antibiotics. Binds to CL990; an antimitotic-antibiotic compound. From Klebsiella pneumoniae.
   3073..3120    +  polyA_signal   HSV TK poly(A) signal: herpes simplex virus thymidine kinase polyadenylation signal (Cole and Stacy, 1985)
   3211..3227    -  polyA_signal   bGH poly(A) signal (fragment): bovine growth hormone polyadenylation signal
   3449..4037    +  rep_origin     ori: high-copy-number ColE1/pMB1/pBR322/pUC origin of replication
