[The description below was written by a language model from this plasmid's Addgene catalogue record and pLannotate feature annotations shown in this document.]
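Description:
pmECFP-1 is an empty mammalian-expression backbone of 4,151 bp derived from a modified Clontech pEGFP vector, designed for tagging a protein of interest at its C terminus with monomeric enhanced cyan fluorescent protein. The fluorescent protein coding sequence is mammalian codon-optimized ECFP carrying the A206K substitution, which disrupts the weak dimerization tendency of Aequorea-derived fluorescent proteins and so reduces artefactual clustering of fusion partners. A multiple cloning site lies immediately upstream of the mECFP open reading frame, so a gene inserted in frame there yields a fusion with mECFP at its C-terminal end. An SV40 polyadenylation signal follows the reporter; the short "large T antigen" fragment annotated just before it is probably part of this SV40-derived 3′ region rather than a functional element.

Notably, the feature table shows no promoter upstream of the MCS and mECFP. As annotated, the vector therefore appears to be promoterless with respect to the reporter, meaning an insert would have to bring its own promoter, or the construct could serve to test promoter activity. The record does not state this explicitly.

Propagation in E. coli relies on a high-copy ColE1/pUC-type origin, and an f1 origin allows single-stranded DNA production. A single NeoR/KanR (Tn5 aminoglycoside phosphotransferase) cassette serves both hosts. The bacterial bla promoter drives kanamycin resistance in bacteria, and the SV40 enhancer/early promoter drives G418 resistance in mammalian cells for stable line selection, with an HSV TK polyadenylation signal terminating the cassette. The small ble and bGH poly(A) fragments called downstream are partial matches and are unlikely to have any function.
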