Addgene plasmid #38772: pmECFP-1
Purpose: (Empty Backbone)
Depositing lab: Benjamin Glick. Depositing organization: University of Chicago.
Backbone
  Vector backbone: pEGFP (modified)
  Backbone manufacturer: Clontech
  Backbone size (bp): 4151
  Modifications to backbone: Enhanced CFP (mammalian codon optimized) with monomerizing A206K mutation
  Vector type: Mammalian Expression
  Selectable markers: Neomycin (select with G418)
  Tag / fusion protein: mECFP (C terminal on backbone)
Growth in bacteria
  Bacterial resistance: Kanamycin, 50 μg/mL
  Growth temperature: 37°C
  Growth strain: DH5alpha
  Copy number: High Copy
Gene/Insert
  Cloning method: Unknown
  Sequencing primers: 3′ EXFP-R
Terms and licenses: Academic/Nonprofit Terms; Industry Terms: Not Available to Industry
Depositor comments: Plasmid carrying monomeric (A206K) ECFP for C-terminal tagging
How to cite: pmECFP-1 was a gift from Benjamin Glick (Addgene plasmid # 38772 ; http://n2t.net/addgene:38772 ; RRID:Addgene_38772)
