>Addgene plasmid #38772 | pmECFP-1 | addgene partial sequence | sequence record 50381 | EXFP-R  5'-GTCTTGTAGTTGCCGTCGTC-3'
CTTCGGGCATGGCGGACTTGAAGAAGTCGTGCTGCTTCATGTGGTCGGGGTAGCGGCTGAAGCACTGCAC
GCCCCAGGTCAGGGTGGTCACGAGGGTGGGCCAGGGCACGGGCAGCTTGCCGGTGGTGCAGATGAACTTC
AGGGTCAGCTTGCCGTAGGTGGCATCGCCCTCGCCCTCGCCGGACACGCTGAACTTGTGGCCGTTTACGT
CGCCGTCCAGCTCGACCAGGATGGGCACCACCCCGGTGAACAGCTCCTCGCCCTTGCTCACCATGGTGGC
GACCGGTGGATCCCGGGCCCGCGGTACCGTCGACTGCAGAATTCGAAGCTTGAGCTCGAGATCTGAGTCC
GGTAGCGCTAGTAATAACTAATGCATGGCGGTAATACGGTTATCCACAGAATCAGGGGATAACGCAGGAA
AGAACATGTGAGCAAAAGGCCAGCAAAAGGCCAGGAACCGTAAAAAGGCCGCGTTGCTGGCGTTTTTCCA
TAGGCTCCGCCCCCCTGACGAGCATCACAAAAATCGACGCTCAAGTCAGAGGTGGCGAAACCCGACAGGA
CTATAAAGATACCAGGCGTTTCCCCCTGGAAGCTCCCTCGTGCGCTCTCCTGTTCCGACCCTGCCGCTTA
CCGGATACCTGTCCGCCTTTCTCCCTTCGGGAAGCGTGGCGCTTTCTCATAGCTCACGCTGTAGGTATCT
CA
